>Addgene plasmid #242634 | M88 | addgene full sequence | sequence record 486373 | Addgene NGS Result
GGATCCACCATGGTTTCAAAGGGTGAAGAATTATTCACAGGGGTGGTTCCGATTCTCGTGGAACTCGACG
GTGACGTGAATGGTCACAAGTTTTCTGTCTCAGGGGAGGGTGAGGGAGATGCCACATATGGCAAACTGAC
CCTCAAATTCATTTGTACCACTGGCAAACTGCCTGTCCCATGGCCAACATTGGTCACAACCCTTACTTAT
GGAGTGCAGTGCTTTTCTCGGTACCCCGATCATATGAAGCAGCACGACTTTTTCAAATCAGCCATGCCTG
AAGGGTACGTGCAGGAGAGGACAATCTTCTTTAAAGACGACGGCAATTATAAGACCAGGGCCGAAGTGAA
ATTCGAGGGCGATACATTGGTCAACCGCATAGAGCTGAAGGGAATTGATTTTAAGGAAGACGGCAACATT
CTCGGACACAAGTTAGAGTATAATTACAACAGTCACAACGTGTATATCATGGCTGACAAGCAGAAAAACG
GGATCAAGGCGAATTTTAAGATTAGACATAACATTGAAGACGGATCAGTCCAGCTTGCTGATCATTATCA
GCAGAATACCCCCATAGGCGATGGGCCAGTTCTGTTGCCTGATAATCACTACCTTAGCACACAATCAGCC
CTCAGCAAGGACCCTAACGAGAAGAGAGATCATATGGTTCTGCTCGAATTTGTCACCGCAGCCGGTATTA
CTCTGGGAATGGATGAGCTCTACAAAGGCTCAGGGATGCCTCTGAATGTGAGCTTCACAAATCGGAATTA
CGATCTGGACTACGATTCAGTTCAGCCTTACTTTTACTGTGACGAAGAGGAAAACTTTTACCAACAACAA
CAGCAAAGCGAGTTGCAGCCACCTGCCCCCTCAGAAGACATTTGGAAGAAATTCGAACTGCTGCCTACGC
CCCCCCTGAGCCCTAGCCGCCGGAGTGGCCTTTGTAGTCCATCCTACGTTGCAGTCACCCCTTTTTCATT
GCGAGGCGATAACGATGGAGGGGGAGGGAGTTTCTCTACCGCAGACCAGCTTGAGATGGTGACCGAGCTC
CTGGGAGGGGACATGGTTAATCAGTCCTTCATTTGTGACCCAGATGATGAGACATTTATAAAGAACATCA
TCATTCAGGATTGTATGTGGAGTGGATTCTCCGCCGCCGCCAAGCTCGTGTCCGAGAAATTGGCATCCTA
CCAGGCTGCCCGGAAGGACTCTGGCAGCCCCAACCCAGCCCGTGGCCATAGCGTGTGCTCAACCTCCAGC
TTGTACCTGCAGGACCTCAGTGCTGCGGCAAGCGAATGCATCGATCCATCCGTGGTGTTTCCCTACCCCC
TTAACGATAGCTCTAGTCCTAAAAGCTGCGCATCTCAGGATAGCAGTGCCTTCTCACCATCTTCTGATAG
CCTTCTGAGTTCCACTGAGAGTTCACCTCAAGGCTCTCCAGAGCCTCTCGTCTTACACGAGGAAACCCCC
CCCACTACATCCTCTGACTCCGAAGAAGAACAGGAAGACGAAGAAGAAATTGATGTAGTAAGCGTTGAGA
AACGACAGGCGCCGGGGAAACGATCAGAATCTGGGTCACCTTCTGCAGGTGGCCACTCAAAGCCACCCCA
TTCCCCACTGGTGCTCAAGCGATGCCACGTGAGTACGCACCAGCATAATTATGCCGCTCCACCCTCAACC
CGGAAGGATTATCCAGCTGCCAAGCGAGTCAAGCTGGACTCTGTCCGAGTTTTGAGGCAAATTAGCAATA
ATCGCAAGTGCACTAGCCCTAGATCATCTGACACCGAGGAGAATTAGCGTACGGCGGCCGCCTCGACTAG
GGATAACAGGGTAATTGTTTGAATGAGGCTTCAGTACTTTACAGAATCGTTGCCTGCACATCTTGGAAAC
ACTTGCTGGGATTACTTCGACTTCTTAACCCAACAGAAGGCTCGAGCAACCAGAATTCGAGCAATTATCT
TGTTTACTAAAACTGAATACCTTGCTATCTCTTTGATACATTTTTACAAAGCTGAATTAAAATGGTATAA
ATTAAATCACTTTTTTCAATTGACACGTACGCGTGATCTAATTCTACTAGGTCTTGAAAGGAGTGGGAAT
TGGCTCCGGTGCCCGTCAGTGGGCAGAGCGCACATCGCCCACAGTCCCCGAGAAGTTGGGGGGAGGGGTC
GGCAATTGATCCGGTGCCTAGAGAAGGTGGCGCGGGGTAAACTGGGAAAGTGATGTCGTGTACTGGCTCC
GCCTTTTTCCCGAGGGTGGGGGAGAACCGTATATAAGTGCAGTAGTCGCCGTGAACGTTCTTTTTCGCAA
CGGGTTTGCCGCCAGAACACAGGACCGGTTGTAGAGCGCTGCCACCATGACCGAGTACAAGCCCACGGTG
CGCCTCGCCACCCGCGACGACGTCCCCAGGGCCGTACGCACCCTCGCCGCCGCGTTCGCCGACTACCCCG
CCACGCGCCACACCGTCGATCCGGACCGCCACATCGAGCGGGTCACCGAGCTGCAAGAACTCTTCCTCAC
GCGCGTCGGGCTCGACATCGGCAAGGTGTGGGTCGCGGACGACGGCGCCGCGGTGGCGGTCTGGACCACG
CCGGAGAGCGTCGAAGCGGGGGCGGTGTTCGCCGAGATCGGCCCGCGCATGGCCGAGTTGAGCGGTTCCC
GGCTGGCCGCGCAGCAACAGATGGAAGGCCTCCTGGCGCCGCACCGGCCCAAGGAGCCCGCGTGGTTCCT
GGCCACCGTCGGAGTCTCGCCCGACCACCAGGGCAAGGGTCTGGGCAGCGCCGTCGTGCTCCCCGGAGTG
GAGGCGGCCGAGCGCGCCGGGGTGCCCGCCTTCCTGGAGACCTCCGCGCCCCGCAACCTCCCCTTCTACG
AGCGGCTCGGCTTCACCGTCACCGCCGACGTCGAGGTGCCCGAAGGACCGCGCACCTGGTGCATGACCCG
CAAGCCCGGTGCCTGAACGCCGCCATCGATAAGGAGCGCCCCTCTCCCTCCCCCCCCCCTAACGTTACTG
GCCGAAGCCGCTTGGAATAAGGCCGGTGTGCGTTTGTCTATATGTTATTTTCCACCATATTGCCGTCTTT
TGGCAATGTGAGGGCCCGGAAACCTGGCCCTGTCTTCTTGACGAGCATTCCTAGGGGTCTTTCCCCTCTC
GCCAAAGGAATGCAAGGTCTGTTGAATGTCGTGAAGGAAGCAGTTCCTCTGGAAGCTTCTTGAAGACAAA
CAACGTCTGTAGCGACCCTTTGCAGGCAGCGGAACCCCCCACCTGGCGACAGGTGCCTCTGCGGCCAAAA
GCCACGTGTATAAGATACACCTGCAAAGGCGGCACAACCCCAGTGCCACGTTGTGAGTTGGATAGTTGTG
GAAAGAGTCAAATGGCTCTCCTCAAGCGTATTCAACAAGGGGCTGAAGGATGCCCAGAAGGTACCCCATT
GTATGGGATCTGATCTGGGGCCTCGGTGCACATGCTTTACATGTGTTTAGTCGAGGTTAAAAAACGTCTA
GGCCCCCCGAACCACGGGGACGTGGTTTTCCTTTGAAAAACACGATGATAATATGGCCACAACCATGAGC
AGACTGGACAAGAGCAAAGTCATAAACTCTGCTCTGGAATTACTCAATGGAGTCGGTATCGAAGGCCTGA
CGACAAGGAAACTCGCTCAAAAGCTGGGAGTTGAGCAGCCTACCCTGTACTGGCACGTGAAGAACAAGCG
GGCCCTGCTCGATGCCCTGCCAATCGAGATGCTGGACAGGCATCATACCCACTCCTGCCCCCTGGAAGGC
GAGTCATGGCAAGACTTTCTGCGGAACAACGCCAAGTCATACCGCTGTGCTCTCCTCTCACATCGCGACG
GGGCTAAAGTGCATCTCGGCACCCGCCCAACAGAGAAACAGTACGAAACCCTGGAAAATCAGCTCGCGTT
CCTGTGTCAGCAAGGCTTCTCCCTGGAGAACGCACTGTACGCTCTGTCCGCCGTGGGCCACTTTACACTG
GGCTGCGTATTGGAGGAACAGGAGCATCAAGTAGCAAAAGAGGAAAGAGAGACACCTACCACCGATTCTA
TGCCCCCACTTCTGAAACAAGCAATTGAGCTGTTCGACCGGCAGGGAGCCGAACCTGCCTTCCTTTTCGG
CCTGGAACTAATCATATGTGGCCTGGAGAAACAGCTAAAGTGCGAAAGCGGCGGGCCGACCGACGCCCTT
GACGATTTTGACTTAGACATGCTCCCAGCCGATGCCCTTGACGACTTTGACCTTGATATGCTGCCTGCTG
ACGCTCTTGACGATTTTGACCTTGACATGCTCCCCGGGTAAGCTCTAGAGTTAAGTCGACAATCAACCTC
TGGATTACAAAATTTGTGAAAGATTGACTGGTATTCTTAACTATGTTGCTCCTTTTACGCTATGTGGATA
CGCTGCTTTAATGCCTTTGTATCATGCTATTGCTTCCCGTATGGCTTTCATTTTCTCCTCCTTGTATAAA
TCCTGGTTGCTGTCTCTTTATGAGGAGTTGTGGCCCGTTGTCAGGCAACGTGGCGTGGTGTGCACTGTGT
TTGCTGACGCAACCCCCACTGGTTGGGGCATTGCCACCACCTGTCAGCTCCTTTCCGGGACTTTCGCTTT
CCCCCTCCCTATTGCCACGGCGGAACTCATCGCCGCCTGCCTTGCCCGCTGCTGGACAGGGGCTCGGCTG
TTGGGCACTGACAATTCCGTGGTGTTGTCGGGGAAATCATCGTCCTTTCCTTGGCTGCTCGCCTGTGTTG
CCACCTGGATTCTGCGCGGGACGTCCTTCTGCTACGTCCCTTCGGCCCTCAATCCAGCGGACCTTCCTTC
CCGCGGCCTGCTGCCGGCTCTGCGGCCTCTTCCGCGTCTTCGCCTTCGCCCTCAGACGAGTCGGATCTCC
CTTTGGGCCGCCTCCCCGCGTCGACTTTAAGACCAATGACTTACAAGGCAGCTGTAGATCTTAGCCACTT
TTTAAAAGAAAAGGGGGGACTGGAAGGGCTAATTCACTCCCAACGAAGACAAGATCTGCTTTTTGCTTGT
ACTGGGTCTCTCTGGTTAGACCAGATCTGAGCCTGGGAGCTCTCTGGCTAACTAGGGAACCCACTGCTTA
AGCCTCAATAAAGCTTGCCTTGAGTGCTTCAAGTAGTGTGTGCCCGTCTGTTGTGTGACTCTGGTAACTA
GAGATCCCTCAGACCCTTTTAGTCAGTGTGGAAAATCTCTAGCAGGGCCCGTTTAAACCCGCTGATCAGC
CTCGACTGTGCCTTCTAGTTGCCAGCCATCTGTTGTTTGCCCCTCCCCCGTGCCTTCCTTGACCCTGGAA
GGTGCCACTCCCACTGTCCTTTCCTAATAAAATGAGGAAATTGCATCGCATTGTCTGAGTAGGTGTCATT
CTATTCTGGGGGGTGGGGTGGGGCAGGACAGCAAGGGGGAGGATTGGGAAGACAATAGCAGGCATGCTGG
GGATGCGGTGGGCTCTATGGCTTCTGAGGCGGAAAGAACCAGCCATTAATGAAAAGAACCAGCCATTAAT
GAATCGGCCAACGCGCGGGGAGAGGCGGTTTGCGTATTGGGCGCTCTTCCGCTTCCTCGCTCACTGACTC
GCTGCGCTCGGTCGTTCGGCTGCGGCGAGCGGTATCAGCTCACTCAAAGGCGGTAATACGGTTATCCACA
GAATCAGGGGATAACGCAGGAAAGAACATGTGAGCAAAAGGCCAGCAAAAGGCCAGGAACCGTAAAAAGG
CCGCGTTGCTGGCGTTTTTCCATAGGCTCCGCCCCCCTGACGAGCATCACAAAAATCGACGCTCAAGTCA
GAGGTGGCGAAACCCGACAGGACTATAAAGATACCAGGCGTTTCCCCCTGGAAGCTCCCTCGTGCGCTCT
CCTGTTCCGACCCTGCCGCTTACCGGATACCTGTCCGCCTTTCTCCCTTCGGGAAGCGTGGCGCTTTCTC
ATAGCTCACGCTGTAGGTATCTCAGTTCGGTGTAGGTCGTTCGCTCCAAGCTGGGCTGTGTGCACGAACC
CCCCGTTCAGCCCGACCGCTGCGCCTTATCCGGTAACTATCGTCTTGAGTCCAACCCGGTAAGACACGAC
TTATCGCCACTGGCAGCAGCCACTGGTAACAGGATTAGCAGAGCGAGGTATGTAGGCGGTGCTACAGAGT
TCTTGAAGTGGTGGCCTAACTACGGCTACACTAGAAGAACAGTATTTGGTATCTGCGCTCTGCTGAAGCC
AGTTACCTTCGGAAAAAGAGTTGGTAGCTCTTGATCCGGCAAACAAACCACCGCTGGTAGCGGTGGTTTT
TTTGTTTGCAAGCAGCAGATTACGCGCAGAAAAAAAGGATCTCAAGAAGATCCTTTGATCTTTTCTACGG
GGTCTGACGCTCAGTGGAACGAAAACTCACGTTAAGGGATTTTGGTCATGAGATTATCAAAAAGGATCTT
CACCTAGATCCTTTTAAATTAAAAATGAAGTTTTAAATCAATCTAAAGTATATATGAGTAAACTTGGTCT
GACAGTTACCAATGCTTAATCAGTGAGGCACCTATCTCAGCGATCTGTCTATTTCGTTCATCCATAGTTG
CCTGACTCCCCGTCGTGTAGATAACTACGATACGGGAGGGCTTACCATCTGGCCCCAGTGCTGCAATGAT
ACCGCGAGACCCACGCTCACCGGCTCCAGATTTATCAGCAATAAACCAGCCAGCCGGAAGGGCCGAGCGC
AGAAGTGGTCCTGCAACTTTATCCGCCTCCATCCAGTCTATTAATTGTTGCCGGGAAGCTAGAGTAAGTA
GTTCGCCAGTTAATAGTTTGCGCAACGTTGTTGCCATTGCTACAGGCATCGTGGTGTCACGCTCGTCGTT
TGGTATGGCTTCATTCAGCTCCGGTTCCCAACGATCAAGGCGAGTTACATGATCCCCCATGTTGTGCAAA
AAAGCGGTTAGCTCCTTCGGTCCTCCGATCGTTGTCAGAAGTAAGTTGGCCGCAGTGTTATCACTCATGG
TTATGGCAGCACTGCATAATTCTCTTACTGTCATGCCATCCGTAAGATGCTTTTCTGTGACTGGTGAGTA
CTCAACCAAGTCATTCTGAGAATAGTGTATGCGGCGACCGAGTTGCTCTTGCCCGGCGTCAATACGGGAT
AATACCGCGCCACATAGCAGAACTTTAAAAGTGCTCATCATTGGAAAACGTTCTTCGGGGCGAAAACTCT
CAAGGATCTTACCGCTGTTGAGATCCAGTTCGATGTAACCCACTCGTGCACCCAACTGATCTTCAGCATC
TTTTACTTTCACCAGCGTTTCTGGGTGAGCAAAAACAGGAAGGCAAAATGCCGCAAAAAAGGGAATAAGG
GCGACACGGAAATGTTGAATACTCATACTCTTCCTTTTTCAATATTATTGAAGCATTTATCAGGGTTATT
GTCTCATGAGCGGATACATATTTGAATGTATTTAGAAAAATAAACAAATAGGGGTTCCGCGCACATTTCC
CCGAAAAGTGCCACCTGACGTCGACGGATCGGGAGATCTCCCGATCCCCTATGGTGCACTCTCAGTACAA
TCTGCTCTGATGCCGCATAGTTAAGCCAGTATCTGCTCCCTGCTTGTGTGTTGGAGGTCGCTGAGTAGTG
CGCGAGCAAAATTTAAGCTACAACAAGGCAAGGCTTGACCGACAATTGCATGAAGAATCTGCTTAGGGTT
AGGCGTTTTGCGCTGCTTCGCGATGTACGGGCCAGATATTGACATTGATTATTGACTAGTTATTAATAGT
AATCAATTACGGGGTCATTAGTTCATAGCCCATATATGGAGTTCCGCGTTACATAACTTACGGTAAATGG
CCCGCCTGGCTGACCGCCCAACGACCCCCGCCCATTGACGTCAATAATGACGTATGTTCCCATAGTAACG
CCAATAGGGACTTTCCATTGACGTCAATGGGTGGAGTATTTACGGTAAACTGCCCACTTGGCAGTACATC
AAGTGTATCATATGCCAAGTACGCCCCCTATTGACGTCAATGACGGTAAATGGCCCGCCTGGCATTATGC
CCAGTACATGACCTTATGGGACTTTCCTACTTGGCAGTACATCTACGTATTAGTCATCGCTATTACCATG
GTGATGCGGTTTTGGCAGTACATCAATGGGCGTGGATAGCGGTTTGACTCACGGGGATTTCCAAGTCTCC
ACCCCATTGACGTCAATGGGAGTTTGTTTTGGCACCAAAATCAACGGGACTTTCCAAAATGTCGTAACAA
CTCCGCCCCATTGACGCAAATGGGCGGTAGGCGTGTACGGTGGGAGGTCTATATAAGCAGCGCGTTTTGC
CTGTACTGGGTCTCTCTGGTTAGACCAGATCTGAGCCTGGGAGCTCTCTGGCTAACTAGGGAACCCACTG
CTTAAGCCTCAATAAAGCTTGCCTTGAGTGCTTCAAGTAGTGTGTGCCCGTCTGTTGTGTGACTCTGGTA
ACTAGAGATCCCTCAGACCCTTTTAGTCAGTGTGGAAAATCTCTAGCAGTGGCGCCCGAACAGGGACTTG
AAAGCGAAAGGGAAACCAGAGGAGCTCTCTCGACGCAGGACTCGGCTTGCTGAAGCGCGCACGGCAAGAG
GCGAGGGGCGGCGACTGGTGAGTACGCCAAAAATTTTGACTAGCGGAGGCTAGAAGGAGAGAGATGGGTG
CGAGAGCGTCAGTATTAAGCGGGGGAGAATTAGATCGCGATGGGAAAAAATTCGGTTAAGGCCAGGGGGA
AAGAAAAAATATAAATTAAAACATATAGTATGGGCAAGCAGGGAGCTAGAACGATTCGCAGTTAATCCTG
GCCTGTTAGAAACATCAGAAGGCTGTAGACAAATACTGGGACAGCTACAACCATCCCTTCAGACAGGATC
AGAAGAACTTAGATCATTATATAATACAGTAGCAACCCTCTATTGTGTGCATCAAAGGATAGAGATAAAA
GACACCAAGGAAGCTTTAGACAAGATAGAGGAAGAGCAAAACAAAAGTAAGACCACCGCACAGCAAGCGG
CCGCTGATCTTCAGACCTGGAGGAGGAGATATGAGGGACAATTGGAGAAGTGAATTATATAAATATAAAG
TAGTAAAAATTGAACCATTAGGAGTAGCACCCACCAAGGCAAAGAGAAGAGTGGTGCAGAGAGAAAAAAG
AGCAGTGGGAATAGGAGCTTTGTTCCTTGGGTTCTTGGGAGCAGCAGGAAGCACTATGGGCGCAGCGTCA
ATGACGCTGACGGTACAGGCCAGACAATTATTGTCTGGTATAGTGCAGCAGCAGAACAATTTGCTGAGGG
CTATTGAGGCGCAACAGCATCTGTTGCAACTCACAGTCTGGGGCATCAAGCAGCTCCAGGCAAGAATCCT
GGCTGTGGAAAGATACCTAAAGGATCAACAGCTCCTGGGGATTTGGGGTTGCTCTGGAAAACTCATTTGC
ACCACTGCTGTGCCTTGGAATGCTAGTTGGAGTAATAAATCTCTGGAACAGATTTGGAATCACACGACCT
GGATGGAGTGGGACAGAGAAATTAACAATTACACAAGCTTAATACACTCCTTAATTGAAGAATCGCAAAA
CCAGCAAGAAAAGAATGAACAAGAATTATTGGAATTAGATAAATGGGCAAGTTTGTGGAATTGGTTTAAC
ATAACAAATTGGCTGTGGTATATAAAATTATTCATAATGATAGTAGGAGGCTTGGTAGGTTTAAGAATAG
TTTTTGCTGTACTTTCTATAGTGAATAGAGTTAGGCAGGGATATTCACCATTATCGTTTCAGACCCACCT
CCCAACCCCGAGGGGACCCGACAGGCCCGAAGGAATAGAAGAAGAAGGTGGAGAGAGAGACAGAGACAGA
TCCATTCGATTAGTGAACGGATCGGCACTGCGTGCGCCAATTCTGCAGACAAATGGCAGTATTCATCCAC
AATTTTAAAAGAAAAGGGGGGATTGGGGGGTACAGTGCAGGGGAAAGAATAGTAGACATAATAGCAACAG
ACATACAAACTAAAGAATTACAAAAACAAATTACAAAAATTCAAAATTTTCGGGTTTATTACAGGGACAG
CAGAGATCCAGTTTGGTTAATTAAGGTACCGGGAGGTGGTCCCTGCAGTTACGCCAATGATAACCCCCGC
CAGAAAAATCTTAGTAGCCTTCCCTTTTTGTTTTCCGTGCCCCAACTCGGCGGATTGACTCGGCCCCTTC
CGGAAACACCCGAATCAACTTCTAGTCAAATTATTGTTCACGCCGCAATGACCCACCCCTGGCCCGCGTC
TGTGGAACTGACCCCTGGTGTACAGGAGAGTTCGCTGCTGAAAGTGGTCCCAAAGGGGTACTAGTTTTTA
AGCTCCCAACTCCCCCTCCCCCAGCGTCTGGAGGATTCCACACCCTCGCACCGCAGGGGCGAGGAAGTGG
GCGGAGTCCGGTTTTGGCGCCAGCCGCTGAGGCTGCCAAGCAGAAAAGCCACCGCTGAGGAGACTCCGGT
CACTGTCCTCGCCCCGCCTCCCCCTTCCCTCCCCTTGGGGACCACCGGGCGCCACGCCGCGAACGGTAAG
TGCCGCGGTCGTCGGCGCCTCCGCCCTCCCCCTAGGGCCCCAATTCCCAGCGGGCGCGGCGCGCGGCCCC
GCGCGCAGCTCCCGGCTCCCTCCCCCTTCGGATGTGGCTTGAGCTGTAGGCGCGGAGGCTAGCCTAGATT
CGAGTTTACTCCCTATCAGTGATAGAGAACGTATGAAGAGTTTACTCCCTATCAGTGATAGAGAACGTAT
GCAGACTTTACTCCCTATCAGTGATAGAGAACGTATAAGGAGTTTACTCCCTATCAGTGATAGAGAACGT
ATGACCAGTTTACTCCCTATCAGTGATAGAGAACGTATCTACAGTTTACTCCCTATCAGTGATAGAGAAC
GTATATCCAGTTTACTCCCTATCAGTGATAGAGAACGTATGTCGAGGTAGGCGTGTACGGTGGGCGCCTA
TAAAAGCAGAGCTCGTTTAGTGAACCGTCAGATCGCCTGGAGCAATTCCACAACACTTTTGTCTTATACT
T
Features (pLannotate 1.2.2; 28 found; start..end, strand, type, name):
     10..726     +  CDS            EGFP: EGFP is a basic (constitutively fluorescent) green fluorescent protein published in 1996, derived from Aequorea victoria. It is reported to be a rapidly-maturing weak dimer with moderate acid sensitivity.
    736..1794    +  CDS            MYC (fragment): MYC_HUMAN - Also known as BHLHE39. Experimental evidence at protein level: Swiss-Prot protein existence level 1. Transcription factor that binds DNA in a non-specific manner, yet also specifically recognizes the core sequence 5'-CAC[GA]TG-3'. Activates the transcription of growth-related genes. Binds to the VEGFA promoter, promoting VEGFA production and subsequent sprouting angiogenesis (PubMed:24940000). Regulator of somatic reprogramming, controls self-renewal of embryonic stem cells. Functions with TAF6L to activate target gene expression through RNA polymerase II pause release (By similari
   1949..2043    +  ncRNA          3' miR-30a (fragment): sequence downstream of the 71-nt precursor of the human miR-30a microRNA (Zeng et al., 2002) miRNA
   2077..2095    +  CDS            small t antigen (fragment): SV40 (simian virus 40) small t antigen
   2121..2332    +  promoter       EF-1α core promoter: core promoter for human elongation factor EF-1α
   2357..2956    +  CDS            PuroR (fragment): puromycin N-acetyltransferase; pac from Streptomyces; confers resistance to puromycin
   2979..3551    +  misc_feature   IRES: internal ribosome entry site (IRES) of the encephalomyocarditis virus (EMCV)
   3574..4262    +  CDS            rtTA3 (fragment): reverse tetracycline transactivator 3 activates expression from Tet-responsive promoters in the presence of doxycycline
   4192..4302    +  CDS            VP48: 3 tandem repeats of the minimal activation domain of herpes simplex virus VP16 (Cheng et al., 2013)
   4331..4919    +  misc_feature   WPRE: woodchuck hepatitis virus posttranscriptional regulatory element
   4970..4989    +  misc_feature   cPPT/CTS (fragment): central polypurine tract and central termination sequence of HIV-1
   4991..5224    +  LTR            3' LTR (ΔU3): self-inactivating 3' long terminal repeat (LTR) from HIV-1
   5256..5480    +  polyA_signal   bGH poly(A) signal: bovine growth hormone polyadenylation signal
   5484..5503    +  promoter       SV40 promoter (fragment): SV40 enhancer and early promoter
   5524..5574    -  CDS            lacI (fragment): lac repressor; lacI; The lac repressor binds to the lac operator to inhibit transcription in E. coli. This inhibition can be relieved by adding lactose or isopropyl-β-D-thiogalactopyranoside (IPTG).
   5757..6345    -  rep_origin     ori: high-copy-number ColE1/pMB1/pBR322/pUC origin of replication
   6516..7376    -  CDS            AmpR: β-lactamase; bla; confers resistance to ampicillin, carbenicillin, and related antibiotics
   7377..7481    -  promoter       AmpR promoter: bla
   7540..7592    -  misc_feature   bom (fragment): basis of mobility region from pBR322
   7741..8120    +  enhancer       CMV enhancer: human cytomegalovirus immediate early enhancer
   8121..8320    +  promoter       CMV promoter: human cytomegalovirus (CMV) immediate early promoter
   8338..8518    +  LTR            5' LTR (truncated): truncated 5' long terminal repeat (LTR) from HIV-1
   8565..8690    +  misc_feature   HIV-1 Ψ: packaging signal of human immunodeficiency virus type 1
   8674..9037    +  CDS            HIV-1 gag (fragment): gag protein from human immunodeficiency virus 1; gag
   9183..9416    +  misc_feature   RRE: The Rev response element (RRE) of HIV-1 allows for Rev-dependent mRNA export from the nucleus to the cytoplasm.
   9793..9893    +  CDS            Rev (fragment): human immunodeficiency virus 1 (HIV-1) Rev protein; rev; enhances nuclear export of unspliced and incompletely spliced viral mRNAs
   9943..10060   +  misc_feature   cPPT/CTS: central polypurine tract and central termination sequence of HIV-1
  10712..11061   +  promoter       TRE3GV promoter: 3rd-generation Tet-responsive promoter that can be activated by binding of Tet-On® 3G, optimized for retroviral and lentiviral vectors
