[The description below was written by a language model from this plasmid's Addgene catalogue record and pLannotate feature annotations shown in this document.]
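Description:
M88 is a mammalian expression plasmid built on the pCF806 backbone. Although catalogued simply as "mammalian expression", its annotated features show the architecture of a third-generation, self-inactivating HIV-1 lentiviral transfer vector. A CMV enhancer/promoter fused to a truncated 5' LTR drives transcription of the viral genome, which carries the Ψ packaging signal, a gag fragment, the Rev response element and the cPPT/CTS. It ends in a WPRE and a ΔU3 3' LTR followed by a bGH polyadenylation signal. In bacteria the plasmid is maintained through a high-copy ColE1/pUC-type origin and selected with ampicillin via β-lactamase.

The payload is a synthesized fusion of EGFP to the N-terminus of human MYC lacking residues 354–439 (MYCΔCTD). This deletion removes the C-terminal region, which in MYC contains the basic helix-loop-helix leucine zipper DNA-binding and dimerization domain. Because the sequence map is circular, the TRE3GV Tet-responsive promoter annotated at the end of the record lies immediately upstream of the EGFP start, so the fusion is doxycycline-inducible. A miR-30a 3' flanking fragment downstream of the insert appears to be a remnant of the parent backbone. A second cassette uses the EF-1α core promoter to express puromycin N-acetyltransferase and, through an EMCV IRES, the rtTA3 reverse tetracycline transactivator. The vector is therefore an all-in-one Tet-On system: transduced or transfected cells can be selected with puromycin and already supply the transactivator needed to switch on the fluorescent MYC mutant.

The stated purpose is MYCΔCTD expression, and the associated study concerns MYC function in base excision repair and protection against RAS-induced senescence. The EGFP tag should allow expression and localization of the truncated protein to be followed.
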