Addgene plasmid #242634: M88
Purpose: MYCdeltaCTD expression
Depositing lab: Alain Nepveu. Depositing organization: McGill University. Publication: The function of MYC in base excision repair protects against RAS-induced senescence. Faraco CCF, Zhu W, Fortier AM, Ramdzan ZM, Vickridge E, Ong V, Goudreau F, Djerir B, Bellemare J, Gu S, Zhang H, Carroll BL, Krishnan SS, Leduy L, Guarne A, Park M, Marechal A, Nepveu A. Nucleic Acids Res. 2025 Jul 19;53(14):gkaf706. doi: 10.1093/nar/gkaf706. PubMed 40737085.
Backbone
  Vector backbone: pCF806
  Vector type: Mammalian Expression
Growth in bacteria
  Bacterial resistance: Ampicillin, 100 μg/mL
  Growth temperature: 37°C
  Growth strain: NEB Stable
  Copy number: High Copy
Gene/Insert
  Gene/Insert name: EGFP-MYCdeltaCTD
  Species: H. sapiens (human)
  Mutation: delta354-439
  Entrez Gene: MYC (a.k.a. MRTL, MYCC, bHLHe39, c-Myc)
  Cloning method: Gene Synthesis
Terms and licenses: Academic/Nonprofit Terms; Industry Terms: Not Available to Industry
Depositor comments: 5' Cloning Site: BamH1, 3' Cloning Site: SceI
How to cite: M88 was a gift from Alain Nepveu (Addgene plasmid # 242634 ; http://n2t.net/addgene:242634 ; RRID:Addgene_242634)
